>Addgene plasmid #101184 | MMW3001 - human expression plasmid for SpCas9 Cluster 2 + Q926A | addgene full sequence | sequence record 194248 | Addgene NGS Result
ATATGCCAAGTACGCCCCCTATTGACGTCAATGACGGTAAATGGCCCGCCTGGCATTATGCCCAGTACAT
GACCTTATGGGACTTTCCTACTTGGCAGTACATCTACGTATTAGTCATCGCTATTACCATGGTGATGCGG
TTTTGGCAGTACATCAATGGGCGTGGATAGCGGTTTGACTCACGGGGATTTCCAAGTCTCCACCCCATTG
ACGTCAATGGGAGTTTGTTTTGGCACCAAAATCAACGGGACTTTCCAAAATGTCGTAACAACTCCGCCCC
ATTGACGCAAATGGGCGGTAGGCGTGTACGGTGGGAGGTCTATATAAGCAGAGCTGGTTTAGTGAACCGT
CAGATCCGCTAGAGATCCGCGGCCGCTAATACGACTCACTATAGGGAGAGCCGCCACCATGGATAAAAAG
TATTCTATTGGTTTAGACATCGGCACTAATTCCGTTGGATGGGCTGTCATAACCGATGAATACAAAGTAC
CTTCAAAGAAATTTAAGGTGTTGGGGAACACAGACCGTCATTCGATTAAAAAGAATCTTATCGGTGCCCT
CCTATTCGATAGTGGCGAAACGGCAGAGGCGACTCGCCTGAAACGAACCGCTCGGAGAAGGTATACACGT
CGCAAGAACCGAATATGTTACTTACAAGAAATTTTTAGCAATGAGATGGCCAAAGTTGACGATTCTTTCT
TTCACCGTTTGGAAGAGTCCTTCCTTGTCGAAGAGGACAAGAAACATGAACGGCACCCCATCTTTGGAAA
CATAGTAGATGAGGTGGCATATCATGAAAAGTACCCAACGATTTATCACCTCAGAAAAAAGCTAGTTGAC
TCAACTGATAAAGCGGACCTGAGGTTAATCTACTTGGCTCTTGCCCATATGATAAAGTTCCGTGGGCACT
TTCTCATTGAGGGTGATCTAAATCCGGACAACTCGGATGTCGACAAACTGTTCATCCAGTTAGTACAAAC
CTATAATCAGTTGTTTGAAGAGAACCCTATAAATGCAAGTGGCGTGGATGCGAAGGCTATTCTTAGCGCC
CGCCTCTCTAAATCCCGACGGCTAGAAAACCTGATCGCACAATTACCCGGAGAGAAGAAAAATGGGTTGT
TCGGTAACCTTATAGCGCTCTCACTAGGCCTGACACCAAATTTTAAGTCGAACTTCGACTTAGCTGAAGA
TGCCAAATTGCAGCTTAGTAAGGACACGTACGATGACGATCTCGACAATCTACTGGCACAAATTGGAGAT
CAGTATGCGGACTTATTTTTGGCTGCCAAAAACCTTAGCGATGCAATCCTCCTATCTGACATACTGAGAG
TTAATACTGAGATTACCAAGGCGCCGTTATCCGCTTCAATGATCAAAAGGTACGATGAACATCACCAAGA
CTTGACACTTCTCAAGGCCCTAGTCCGTCAGCAACTGCCTGAGAAATATAAGGAAATATTCTTTGATCAG
TCGAAAAACGGGTACGCAGGTTATATTGACGGCGGAGCGAGTCAAGAGGAATTCTACAAGTTTATCAAAC
CCATATTAGAGAAGATGGATGGGACGGAAGAGTTGCTTGTAAAACTCAATCGCGAAGATCTACTGCGAAA
GCAGCGGACTTTCGACAACGGTAGCATTCCACATCAAATCCACTTAGGCGAATTGCATGCTATACTTAGA
AGGCAGGAGGATTTTTATCCGTTCCTCAAAGACAATCGTGAAAAGATTGAGAAAATCCTAACCTTTCGCA
TACCTTACTATGTGGGACCCCTGGCCCGAGGGAACTCTCGGTTCGCATGGATGACAAGAAAGTCCGAAGA
AACGATTACTCCATGGAATTTTGAGGAAGTTGTCGATAAAGGTGCGTCAGCTCAATCGTTCATCGAGAGG
ATGACCAACTTTGACAAGAATTTACCGAACGAAAAAGTATTGCCTAAGCACAGTTTACTTTACGAGTATT
TCACAGTGTACAATGAACTCACGAAAGTTAAGTATGTCACTGAGGGCATGCGTAAACCCGCCTTTCTAAG
CGGAGAACAGAAGAAAGCAATAGTAGATCTGTTATTCAAGACCAACCGCAAAGTGACAGTTAAGCAATTG
AAAGAGGACTACTTTAAGAAAATTGAATGCTTCGATTCTGTCGAGATCTCCGCCGCAGCCGCTCGATTTG
CTGCGTCACTTGGTACGTATCATGACCTCCTAAAGATAATTAAAGATAAGGACTTCCTGGATAACGAAGA
GAATGAAGATATCTTAGAAGATATAGTGTTGACTCTTACCCTCTTTGAAGATCGGGAAATGATTGAGGAA
AGACTAAAAACATACGCTCACCTGTTCGACGATAAGGTTATGAAACAGTTAAAGAGGCGTCGCTATACGG
GCTGGGGACGATTGTCGCGGAAACTTATCAACGGGATAAGAGACAAGCAAAGTGGTAAAACTATTCTCGA
TTTTCTAAAGAGCGACGGCTTCGCCAATAGGAACTTTATGCAGCTGATCCATGATGACTCTTTAACCTTC
AAAGAGGATATACAAAAGGCACAGGTTTCCGGACAAGGGGACTCATTGCACGAACATATTGCGAATCTTG
CTGGTTCGCCAGCCATCAAAAAGGGCATACTCCAGACAGTCAAAGTAGTGGATGAGCTAGTTAAGGTCAT
GGGACGTCACAAACCGGAAAACATTGTAATCGAGATGGCACGCGAAAATCAAACGACTCAGAAGGGGCAA
AAAAACAGTCGAGAGCGGATGAAGAGAATAGAAGAGGGTATTAAAGAACTGGGCAGCCAGATCTTAAAGG
AGCATCCTGTGGAAAATACCCAATTGCAGAACGAGAAACTTTACCTCTATTACCTACAAAATGGAAGGGA
CATGTATGTTGATCAGGAACTGGACATAAACCGTTTATCTGATTACGACGTCGATCACATTGTACCCCAA
TCCTTTTTGAAGGACGATTCAATCGACAATAAAGTGCTTACACGCTCGGATAAGAACCGAGGGAAAAGTG
ACAATGTTCCAAGCGAGGAAGTCGTAAAGAAAATGAAGAACTATTGGCGGCAGCTCCTAAATGCGAAACT
GATAACGCAAAGAAAGTTCGATAACTTAACTAAAGCTGAGAGGGGTGGCTTGTCTGAACTTGACAAGGCC
GGATTTATTAAACGTCAGCTCGTGGAAACCCGCGCCATCACAAAGCATGTTGCGCAGATACTAGATTCCC
GAATGAATACGAAATACGACGAGAACGATAAGCTGATTCGGGAAGTCAAAGTAATCACTTTAAAGTCAAA
ATTGGTGTCGGACTTCAGAAAGGATTTTCAATTCTATAAAGTTAGGGAGATAAATAACTACCACCATGCG
CACGACGCTTATCTTAATGCCGTCGTAGGGACCGCACTCATTAAGAAATACCCGAAGCTAGAAAGTGAGT
TTGTGTATGGTGATTACAAAGTTTATGACGTCCGTAAGATGATCGCGAAAAGCGAACAGGAGATAGGCAA
GGCTACAGCCAAATACTTCTTTTATTCTAACATTATGAATTTCTTTAAGACGGAAATCACTCTGGCAAAC
GGAGAGATACGCAAACGACCTTTAATTGAAACCAATGGGGAGACAGGTGAAATCGTATGGGATAAGGGCC
GGGACTTCGCGACGGTGAGAAAAGTTTTGTCCATGCCCCAAGTCAACATAGTAAAGAAAACTGAGGTGCA
GACCGGAGGGTTTTCAAAGGAATCGATTCTTCCAAAAAGGAATAGTGATAAGCTCATCGCTCGTAAAAAG
GACTGGGACCCGAAAAAGTACGGTGGCTTCGATAGCCCTACAGTTGCCTATTCTGTCCTAGTAGTGGCAA
AAGTTGAGAAGGGAAAATCCAAGAAACTGAAGTCAGTCAAAGAATTATTGGGGATAACGATTATGGAGCG
CTCGTCTTTTGAAAAGAACCCCATCGACTTCCTTGAGGCGAAAGGTTACAAGGAAGTAAAAAAGGATCTC
ATAATTAAACTACCAAAGTATAGTCTGTTTGAGTTAGAAAATGGCCGAAAACGGATGTTGGCTAGCGCCG
GAGAGCTTCAAAAGGGGAACGAACTCGCACTACCGTCTAAATACGTGAATTTCCTGTATTTAGCGTCCCA
TTACGAGAAGTTGAAAGGTTCACCTGAAGATAACGAACAGAAGCAACTTTTTGTTGAGCAGCACAAACAT
TATCTCGACGAAATCATAGAGCAAATTTCGGAATTCAGTAAGAGAGTCATCCTAGCTGATGCCAATCTGG
ACAAAGTATTAAGCGCATACAACAAGCACAGGGATAAACCCATACGTGAGCAGGCGGAAAATATTATCCA
TTTGTTTACTCTTACCAACCTCGGCGCTCCAGCCGCATTCAAGTATTTTGACACAACGATAGATCGCAAA
CGATACACTTCTACCAAGGAGGTGCTAGACGCGACACTGATTCACCAATCCATCACGGGATTATATGAAA
CTCGGATAGATTTGTCACAGCTTGGGGGTGACGGATCCCCCAAGAAGAAGAGGAAAGTCTCGAGCGACTA
CAAAGACCATGACGGTGATTATAAAGATCATGACATCGATTACAAGGATGACGATGACAAGGCTGCAGGA
TGACCGGTCATCATCACCATCACCATTGAGTTTAAACCCGCTGATCAGCCTCGACTGTGCCTTCTAGTTG
CCAGCCATCTGTTGTTTGCCCCTCCCCCGTGCCTTCCTTGACCCTGGAAGGTGCCACTCCCACTGTCCTT
TCCTAATAAAATGAGGAAATTGCATCGCATTGTCTGAGTAGGTGTCATTCTATTCTGGGGGGTGGGGTGG
GGCAGGACAGCAAGGGGGAGGATTGGGAAGACAATAGCAGGCATGCTGGGGATGCGGTGGGCTCTATGGC
TTCTGAGGCGGAAAGAACCAGCTGGGGCTCGATACCGTCGACCTCTAGCTAGAGCTTGGCGTAATCATGG
TCATAGCTGTTTCCTGTGTGAAATTGTTATCCGCTCACAATTCCACACAACATACGAGCCGGAAGCATAA
AGTGTAAAGCCTAGGGTGCCTAATGAGTGAGCTAACTCACATTAATTGCGTTGCGCTCACTGCCCGCTTT
CCAGTCGGGAAACCTGTCGTGCCAGCTGCATTAATGAATCGGCCAACGCGCGGGGAGAGGCGGTTTGCGT
ATTGGGCGCTCTTCCGCTTCCTCGCTCACTGACTCGCTGCGCTCGGTCGTTCGGCTGCGGCGAGCGGTAT
CAGCTCACTCAAAGGCGGTAATACGGTTATCCACAGAATCAGGGGATAACGCAGGAAAGAACATGTGAGC
AAAAGGCCAGCAAAAGGCCAGGAACCGTAAAAAGGCCGCGTTGCTGGCGTTTTTCCATAGGCTCCGCCCC
CCTGACGAGCATCACAAAAATCGACGCTCAAGTCAGAGGTGGCGAAACCCGACAGGACTATAAAGATACC
AGGCGTTTCCCCCTGGAAGCTCCCTCGTGCGCTCTCCTGTTCCGACCCTGCCGCTTACCGGATACCTGTC
CGCCTTTCTCCCTTCGGGAAGCGTGGCGCTTTCTCATAGCTCACGCTGTAGGTATCTCAGTTCGGTGTAG
GTCGTTCGCTCCAAGCTGGGCTGTGTGCACGAACCCCCCGTTCAGCCCGACCGCTGCGCCTTATCCGGTA
ACTATCGTCTTGAGTCCAACCCGGTAAGACACGACTTATCGCCACTGGCAGCAGCCACTGGTAACAGGAT
TAGCAGAGCGAGGTATGTAGGCGGTGCTACAGAGTTCTTGAAGTGGTGGCCTAACTACGGCTACACTAGA
AGAACAGTATTTGGTATCTGCGCTCTGCTGAAGCCAGTTACCTTCGGAAAAAGAGTTGGTAGCTCTTGAT
CCGGCAAACAAACCACCGCTGGTAGCGGTGGTTTTTTTGTTTGCAAGCAGCAGATTACGCGCAGAAAAAA
AGGATCTCAAGAAGATCCTTTGATCTTTTCTACGGGGTCTGACGCTCAGTGGAACGAAAACTCACGTTAA
GGGATTTTGGTCATGAGATTATCAAAAAGGATCTTCACCTAGATCCTTTTAAATTAAAAATGAAGTTTTA
AATCAATCTAAAGTATATATGAGTAAACTTGGTCTGACAGTTACCAATGCTTAATCAGTGAGGCACCTAT
CTCAGCGATCTGTCTATTTCGTTCATCCATAGTTGCCTGACTCCCCGTCGTGTAGATAACTACGATACGG
GAGGGCTTACCATCTGGCCCCAGTGCTGCAATGATACCGCGAGACCCACGCTCACCGGCTCCAGATTTAT
CAGCAATAAACCAGCCAGCCGGAAGGGCCGAGCGCAGAAGTGGTCCTGCAACTTTATCCGCCTCCATCCA
GTCTATTAATTGTTGCCGGGAAGCTAGAGTAAGTAGTTCGCCAGTTAATAGTTTGCGCAACGTTGTTGCC
ATTGCTACAGGCATCGTGGTGTCACGCTCGTCGTTTGGTATGGCTTCATTCAGCTCCGGTTCCCAACGAT
CAAGGCGAGTTACATGATCCCCCATGTTGTGCAAAAAAGCGGTTAGCTCCTTCGGTCCTCCGATCGTTGT
CAGAAGTAAGTTGGCCGCAGTGTTATCACTCATGGTTATGGCAGCACTGCATAATTCTCTTACTGTCATG
CCATCCGTAAGATGCTTTTCTGTGACTGGTGAGTACTCAACCAAGTCATTCTGAGAATAGTGTATGCGGC
GACCGAGTTGCTCTTGCCCGGCGTCAATACGGGATAATACCGCGCCACATAGCAGAACTTTAAAAGTGCT
CATCATTGGAAAACGTTCTTCGGGGCGAAAACTCTCAAGGATCTTACCGCTGTTGAGATCCAGTTCGATG
TAACCCACTCGTGCACCCAACTGATCTTCAGCATCTTTTACTTTCACCAGCGTTTCTGGGTGAGCAAAAA
CAGGAAGGCAAAATGCCGCAAAAAAGGGAATAAGGGCGACACGGAAATGTTGAATACTCATACTCTTCCT
TTTTCAATATTATTGAAGCATTTATCAGGGTTATTGTCTCATGAGCGGATACATATTTGAATGTATTTAG
AAAAATAAACAAATAGGGGTTCCGCGCACATTTCCCCGAAAAGTGCCACCTGACGTCGACGGATCGGGAG
ATCGATCTCCCGATCCCCTAGGGTCGACTCTCAGTACAATCTGCTCTGATGCCGCATAGTTAAGCCAGTA
TCTGCTCCCTGCTTGTGTGTTGGAGGTCGCTGAGTAGTGCGCGAGCAAAATTTAAGCTACAACAAGGCAA
GGCTTGACCGACAATTGCATGAAGAATCTGCTTAGGGTTAGGCGTTTTGCGCTGCTTCGCGATGTACGGG
CCAGATATACGCGTTGACATTGATTATTGACTAGTTATTAATAGTAATCAATTACGGGGTCATTAGTTCA
TAGCCCATATATGGAGTTCCGCGTTACATAACTTACGGTAAATGGCCCGCCTGGCTGACCGCCCAACGAC
CCCCGCCCATTGACGTCAATAATGACGTATGTTCCCATAGTAACGCCAATAGGGACTTTCCATTGACGTC
AATGGGTGGAGTATTTACGGTAAACTGCCCACTTGGCAGTACATCAAGTGTATC
Features (pLannotate 1.2.2; 16 found; start..end, strand, type, name):
    132..335     +  promoter       CMV promoter: human cytomegalovirus (CMV) immediate early promoter
    377..395     +  promoter       T7 promoter: promoter for bacteriophage T7 RNA polymerase
    409..4512    +  CDS            Cas9 VQR: Streptococcus pyogenes Cas9 endonuclease with the D1135V/R1335Q/T1337R mutations has an altered recognition specificity for the protospacer adjacent motif (PAM) (Kleinstiver et al., 2015)
   4546..4611    +  CDS            3xFLAG: three tandem FLAG® epitope tags, followed by an enterokinase cleavage site
   4675..4899    +  polyA_signal   bGH poly(A) signal: bovine growth hormone polyadenylation signal
   4903..4924    +  promoter       SV40 promoter (fragment): SV40 enhancer and early promoter
   4929..4945    +  misc_feature   MCS (fragment): pBluescript multiple cloning site
   4994..5010    -  protein_bind   lac operator: The lac repressor binds to the lac operator to inhibit transcription in E. coli. This inhibition can be relieved by adding lactose or isopropyl-β-D-thiogalactopyranoside (IPTG). lac repressor encoded by lacI
   5018..5048    -  promoter       lac promoter: promoter for the E. coli lac operon
   5063..5084    -  protein_bind   CAP binding site: CAP binding activates transcription in the presence of cAMP. E. coli catabolite activator protein
   5097..5189    -  CDS            lacI (fragment): lac repressor; lacI; The lac repressor binds to the lac operator to inhibit transcription in E. coli. This inhibition can be relieved by adding lactose or isopropyl-β-D-thiogalactopyranoside (IPTG).
   5372..5960    -  rep_origin     ori: high-copy-number ColE1/pMB1/pBR322/pUC origin of replication
   6131..6991    -  CDS            AmpR: β-lactamase; bla; confers resistance to ampicillin, carbenicillin, and related antibiotics
   6992..7096    -  promoter       AmpR promoter: bla
   7167..7211    -  misc_feature   bom (fragment): basis of mobility region from pBR322
   7366..131     +  enhancer       CMV enhancer (across the origin): human cytomegalovirus immediate early enhancer
