[The description below was written by a language model from this plasmid's Addgene catalogue record and pLannotate feature annotations shown in this document.]
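Description:
MMW3001 is a mammalian expression plasmid, about 7.6 kb, built on the JDS246 backbone and designed for transient expression of an engineered Streptococcus pyogenes Cas9 variant in human cells. It is propagated in E. coli as a high-copy plasmid through a ColE1/pUC-type origin and selected with ampicillin via the β-lactamase gene. No mammalian selection marker is annotated. Only short remnants of an SV40 promoter, a pBluescript polylinker, lac regulatory elements and a bom region appear in the backbone, and these look like cloning vestiges rather than functional units.

The payload is a 4,104 bp human codon-optimised SpCas9 coding sequence carrying six alanine substitutions: G582A, V583A, E584A, D585A and N588A, together termed "Cluster 2", plus Q926A. Transcription in mammalian cells is driven by the CMV immediate-early enhancer and promoter. A T7 promoter just upstream of the coding sequence additionally permits in vitro transcription. The protein is fused at its C terminus to an SV40 nuclear localisation signal, which directs it to the nucleus, and a 3xFLAG epitope for detection or immunoprecipitation. The transcript ends at a bovine growth hormone polyadenylation signal. The automated annotation labels the open reading frame "Cas9 VQR", but this reflects the closest database match to a Cas9 sequence. The catalogue entry does not list the VQR PAM-altering mutations for this construct.

No guide RNA cassette is annotated, so a guide would have to be supplied from a separate construct. The plasmid was deposited with a study of how Cas9 proofreading governs targeting accuracy, which suggests it is used to compare the on-target and off-target activity of this mutant with that of other Cas9 variants in human cells.
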