Addgene plasmid #101184: MMW3001 - human expression plasmid for SpCas9 Cluster 2 + Q926A
Purpose: Human expression plasmid for SpCas9 Cluster 2 + Q926A variant: CMV-T7-hSpCas9-Cluster2+Q926A(G582A, V583A, E584A, D585A, N588A, Q926A)-NLS(SV40)-3xFLAG
Depositing lab: Jennifer Doudna & Keith Joung. Depositing organization: Massachusetts General Hospital. Publication: Enhanced proofreading governs CRISPR-Cas9 targeting accuracy. Chen JS, Dagdas YS, Kleinstiver BP, Welch MM, Sousa AA, Harrington LB, Sternberg SH, Joung JK, Yildiz A, Doudna JA. Nature. 2017 Sep 20. doi: 10.1038/nature24268. PubMed 28931002.
Backbone
  Vector backbone: JDS246
  Backbone manufacturer: Joung lab (Addgene Plasmid #43861)
Growth in bacteria
  Bacterial resistance: Ampicillin, 100 μg/mL
  Growth temperature: 37°C
  Growth strain: DH5alpha
  Copy number: High Copy
Gene/Insert
  Gene/Insert name: hSpCas9-Cluster2+Q926A(G582A/V583A/E584A/D585A/N588A/Q926A)
  Species: Synthetic
  Insert size (bp): 4104
  Mutation: G582A/V583A/E584A/D585A/N588A/Q926A
  Promoter: CMV
  Tag / fusion protein: NLS (SV40) (C terminal on insert); 3x FLAG
  Cloning method: Gibson Cloning
  Sequencing primers: 5′ CMV-F; 3′ BGH-rev
Terms and licenses: Academic/Nonprofit Terms; Industry Terms: Not Available to Industry
How to cite: MMW3001 - human expression plasmid for SpCas9 Cluster 2 + Q926A was a gift from Jennifer Doudna & Keith Joung (Addgene plasmid # 101184 ; http://n2t.net/addgene:101184 ; RRID:Addgene_101184)
